Addgene plasmid #25404: Let-7b-GFP
Depositing lab: Sean Morrison. Depositing organization: University of Michigan. Publication: Hmga2 promotes neural stem cell self-renewal in young but not old mice by reducing p16Ink4a and p19Arf Expression. Nishino J, Kim I, Chada K, Morrison SJ. Cell. 2008 Oct 17. 135(2):227-39. 10.1016/j.cell.2008.09.017 PubMed 18957199.
Backbone
  Vector backbone: pLentilox 3.7GFP
  Backbone manufacturer: University of Michigan Vector Core
  Backbone size w/o insert (bp): 7650
  Vector type: Mammalian Expression, Lentiviral
Growth in bacteria
  Bacterial resistance: Ampicillin, 100 μg/mL
  Growth temperature: 37°C
  Growth strain: Stbl3
  Copy number: High Copy
Gene/Insert
  Gene/Insert name: Mirlet7b (alt name: Let-7b)
  Species: M. musculus (mouse)
  Insert size (bp): 85
  Mutation: None
  GenBank ID: NM_029727
  Entrez Gene: Mirlet7b (a.k.a. Mirnlet7b, let-7b, mmu-let-7b)
  Cloning method: Restriction Enzyme; 5′ cloning site Xho1 (not destroyed); 3′ cloning site Xho1 (destroyed during cloning)
  Sequencing primers: 5′ Unknown
Terms and licenses: Academic/Nonprofit Terms; Industry Terms: Not Available to Industry
Depositor comments: The last nucleotide in the Letb insert is G rather than A but will not affect function.
How to cite: Let-7b-GFP was a gift from Sean Morrison (Addgene plasmid # 25404 ; http://n2t.net/addgene:25404 ; RRID:Addgene_25404)
