[The description below was written by a language model from this plasmid's Addgene catalogue record.]
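Description:
Let-7b-GFP is a lentiviral mammalian expression plasmid built on the pLentilox 3.7GFP backbone (about 7.65 kb without insert). It is maintained in bacteria as a high-copy plasmid under ampicillin selection, and the recorded host is a recombination-deficient strain of the kind usually chosen to keep the repeated long terminal repeats of lentiviral vectors stable. No feature table accompanies the record, so the individual viral elements, origins and promoters are not itemised. As the backbone and construct names indicate, the vector carries a GFP reporter, which lets transfected or transduced cells be identified or sorted by fluorescence.

The payload is a short, 85 bp insert encoding the mouse microRNA let-7b (Mirlet7b), a size consistent with a precursor hairpin rather than a longer genomic fragment. It was cloned by restriction digestion into an XhoI site, with the 5′ site retained and the 3′ site destroyed during cloning. The record does not state which promoter drives the microRNA. No deliberate mutation was introduced, but the depositor notes that the final nucleotide of the insert is a G rather than an A and states that this does not affect function.

The associated publication concerns regulation of neural stem cell self-renewal by Hmga2 through reduced p16Ink4a and p19Arf expression in young versus old mice. This suggests the construct was used to overexpress let-7b in mouse cells by lentiviral delivery, with GFP marking the cells that received it, although the record does not describe the specific experiments.
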