>Addgene plasmid #25404 | Let-7b-GFP | addgene partial sequence | sequence record 31094 | 25404 with mU6-F
GTGTTTTGAGACTATAAATATCCCTTGGAGAAAAGCCTTGTTAACGCGCGGTGACCCTCGAGGGGTGAGG
TAGTAGGTTGTGTGGTTTCAGGGCAGTGATGTTGCCCCTCCGAAGATAACTATACAACCTACTGCCTTCC
CTGGCGGCCGCGTGGATAACCGTATTACCGCCATGCATTAGTTATTAATAGTAATCAATTACGGGGTCAT
TAGTTCATAGCCCATATATGGAGTTCCGCGTTACATAACTTACGGTAAATGGCCCGCCTGGCTGACCGCC
CAACGACCCCCGCCCATTGACGTCAATAATGACGTATGTTCCCATAGTAACGCCAATAGGGACTTTCCAT
TGACGTCAATGGGTGGAGTATTTACGGTAAACTGCCCACTTGGCAGTACATCAAGTGTATCATATGCCAA
GTACGCCCCCTATTGACGTCAATGACGGTAAATGGCCCGCCTGGCATTATGCCCAGTACATGACCTTATG
GGACTTTCCTACTTGGCAGTACATCTACGTATTAGTCATCGCTATTACCATGGTGATGCGGTTTTGGCAG
TACATCAATGGGCGTGGATAGCGGTTTGACTCACGGGGATTTCCAAGTCTCCACCCCATTGACGTCAATG
GGAGTTTGTTTTGGCACCAAAATCAACGGGACTTTCCAAAATGTCGTAACAACTCCGCCCCATTGACGCA
AATGGGCGGTAGGCGTGTACGGTGGGAGGTCTATATAAGCAGAGCTGGTTTAGTGAACCGTCAGATCCGC
TAGCGCTACCGGTCGCCACCATGGTGAGCAAGGGCGAGGAGCTGTTCACCGGGGTGGTGCCCATCCTGGT
CGAGCTGGACGGCGACGTAAACGGCCACNAGTTCAGCGTGTCCGGCGAGGG
